Addgene plasmid #231324: pNDGG056
Purpose: (Empty Backbone) BEVA Golden Gate cloning vector; BEVA2.0 Broad host range plasmid with stability. L1-RSF1010-Gm-par-ELT4; GG assembly from pGQ0015, pOGG009, pNDGG005, pOGG012, and pOGG014, GmR
Depositing lab: Barney Geddes. Depositing organization: North Dakota State University. Publication: BEVA2.0: modular assembly of golden gate-compatible vectors with expanded utility for genetic engineering. Geddes BA, Williamson R, Schumacher J, Ardi A, Levin G, Cervenka E, Huang R, diCenzo G. Can J Microbiol. 2025 Jan 1;71:1-13. doi: 10.1139/cjm-2024-0246. PubMed 39919271.
Backbone
  Vector backbone: NA
  Vector type: Bacterial Expression
Growth in bacteria
  Bacterial resistance: Gentamicin, 10 μg/mL
  Growth temperature: 37°C
  Growth strain: DH5alpha
  Copy number: High Copy
Gene/Insert
  Gene/Insert name: None
Terms and licenses: Academic/Nonprofit Terms; Industry Terms: Not Available to Industry
How to cite: pNDGG056 was a gift from Barney Geddes (Addgene plasmid # 231324 ; http://n2t.net/addgene:231324 ; RRID:Addgene_231324)
