[The description below was written by a language model from this plasmid's Addgene catalogue record and pLannotate feature annotations shown in this document.]
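Description:
pNDGG056 is an empty-backbone Golden Gate cloning vector from the BEVA2.0 (Bacterial Expression Vector Archive) modular system. It was assembled by Golden Gate from five part plasmids and is designated L1-RSF1010-Gm-par-ELT4, meaning a level 1 vector with an RSF1010 replicon, gentamicin resistance, a par stability module and the ELT4 end-linker/terminator position. The sequenced plasmid is about 10.4 kb, carries no insert, and is catalogued as a bacterial expression vector, propagated in E. coli DH5alpha under gentamicin selection and listed as high copy.

Replication depends on the broad-host-range RSF1010 module: oriV together with RepA, RepC and the mobA/repB gene, whose product supplies both relaxase and primase functions, plus the R1162-like antisense RNA associated with this replicon. This allows maintenance in diverse Gram-negative bacteria. An RSF1010 oriT and an additional IncP oriT permit conjugative mobilisation when transfer functions are supplied in trans. Selection comes from the aacC1 gentamicin acetyltransferase gene, driven by the class 1 integron Pc promoter.

The stability module is the RK2-type par region. It contains the parDE toxin–antitoxin pair, which kills plasmid-free segregants, and the annotated parA and parB partition genes, so the plasmid can be retained without antibiotic pressure, for example in environmental or host-associated settings.

The cloning site is a lac promoter/operator-driven lacZα fragment containing a pUC-type multiple cloning site, flanked by the rrnB T1 and lambda t0 terminators. Such a cassette is normally displaced by assembled parts, which would allow blue/white screening. The record does not state which type IIS enzyme sites or overhangs are used.
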