Features (pLannotate 1.2.2; 23 found; start..end, strand, type, name):
    209..517     -  CDS            parE: PARE_ECOLX - Experimental evidence at protein level: Swiss-Prot protein existence level 1. Toxin component of a type II toxin-antitoxin (TA) system involved in plasmid partition. Acts by inhibiting DNA gyrase, converting supercoiled plasmid DNA into a singly cleaved linear form in an ATP-dependent fashion. To do so it probably interacts with one of the gyrase subunits. Gyrase inhibition is prevented by antitoxin ParD, and is reversed in vitro by incubation with ParD. In cells that have lost the plasmid filamentation and growth inhibition occur; this is suppressed when ParD is supplied in trans
    517..765     -  CDS            parD: PARD_ECOLX - Experimental evidence at protein level: Swiss-Prot protein existence level 1. Antitoxin component of a type II toxin-antitoxin (TA) system involved in plasmid partition. Inhibits the anti-DNA gyrase activity of toxin ParE; reverses and restores gyrase catalytic activity in vitro. The parDE operon alone is capable of stabilizing an RK2-derived minireplicon under defined growth conditions in several different Gram- negative bacteria. It does so by the post-segregational killing (PSK) of plasmid-free cells, also referred to as a plasmid addiction system. Binds its own promoter, autor
    894..1736    +  CDS            parB: PARB4_ECOLX - Protein predicted: Swiss-Prot protein existence level 4. Involved in plasmid partition. From Escherichia coli.
   1700..2356    +  CDS            parA: PARA4_ECOLX - Protein inferred from homology: Swiss-Prot protein existence level 3. Involved in plasmid partition. From Escherichia coli.
   2516..2602    -  terminator     rrnB T1 terminator: Escherichia coli rrnB; transcription terminator T1 from the E. coli rrnB gene
   2635..2677    +  CDS            lacI (fragment): lac repressor; lacI; The lac repressor binds to the lac operator to inhibit transcription in E. coli. This inhibition can be relieved by adding lactose or isopropyl-β-D-thiogalactopyranoside (IPTG).
   2690..2711    +  protein_bind   CAP binding site: CAP binding activates transcription in the presence of cAMP. E. coli catabolite activator protein
   2726..2756    +  promoter       lac promoter: promoter for the E. coli lac operon
   2764..2780    +  protein_bind   lac operator: The lac repressor binds to the lac operator to inhibit transcription in E. coli. This inhibition can be relieved by adding lactose or isopropyl-β-D-thiogalactopyranoside (IPTG). lac repressor encoded by lacI
   2817..2873    -  misc_feature   MCS: pUC18/19 multiple cloning site
   2870..3027    +  CDS            lacZα (fragment): LacZα fragment of β-galactosidase; lacZ fragment
   3033..3132    -  misc_feature   bom (fragment): basis of mobility region from pBR322
   3228..3322    +  terminator     lambda t0 terminator: transcription terminator from phage lambda
   3331..3359    +  promoter       Pc promoter: intI1 (promoter lies within the coding sequence); class 1 integron promoter
   3548..4081    +  CDS            GmR: gentamycin acetyltransferase; aacC1; confers resistance to gentamycin
   4275..4383    +  oriT           oriT: incP origin of transfer
   5070..5464    -  rep_origin     RSF1010 oriV: replication origin of the broad-host-range plasmid RSF1010; requires the RSF1010 RepA/B/C proteins for replication (Scholz et al., 1989)
   5458..5862    +  CDS            YPMF_ECOLX (fragment): Protein predicted: Swiss-Prot protein existence level 4. From Escherichia coli.
   5806..5892    +  oriT           RSF1010 oriT: origin of transfer of the broad-host-range plasmid RSF1010 (Scholz et al., 1989)
   5973..8099    +  CDS            mobA: MOBA2_ECOLX - Also known as repB. Experimental evidence at protein level: Swiss-Prot protein existence level 1. Part of the relaxosome complex that is responsible for plasmid transfer during conjugation. Locally unwinds DNA and catalyzes the cleavage of one of the DNA strands at oriT. The cleaved strand is then transferred through the dedicated type IV secretion apparatus. MobA remains covalently linked at the 5' end of the strand, and once in the recipient cell, it probably catalyzes the rejoining of the two ends of the strand, re-forming the circular plasmid DNA. The primase activity of MobA
   8545..8619    +  ncRNA          Plasmid R1162: Accession: RF00043 - R1162-like plasmid antisense RNA
   8613..9452    +  CDS            RSF1010 RepA: replication protein A of the broad-host-range plasmid RSF1010 (Scholz et al., 1989); repA
   9439..10290   +  CDS            RSF1010 RepC (fragment): replication protein C of the broad-host-range plasmid RSF1010 (Scholz et al., 1989); repC
>Addgene plasmid #231324 | pNDGG056 | addgene full sequence | sequence record 471986 | Addgene NGS Result
TTGGTAATACCATGAAAAATACCATGCTCAGAAAAGGCTTAACAATATTTTGAAAAATTGCCTACTGAGC
GCTGCCGCACAGCTCCATAGGCCGTTACTGCATGAGCTTGTGGAAGTGTGCTGAGCATAAATGATTCTCC
TAGCTGTTCTTTGGGTAAGTACGCCATCAGGACGTTGTGAGTGGCGCGATTTTTAGCGGCTGAAATCAGC
CCTTGAGCCTGTCGGCAAGTCGCGTCATGAGGTCCATGCGCTCATGCAGGATCGCCACGACCAACGCGGG
TTCGCCCGCACGCGGCAGGCAAAAAACGTAGTGGTGTTCGCAGCGGGCCATCCGCAGCGCGGGAAAGAGT
TCGCTCATGTCCTTAAACGGGCCTTCGCCGGCGGCAAGCCTGGCTATGCCCTGTTCCAGCTTAGCGATAT
AGCGGCGCACCTGCGCCGCGCCCCACTCCCGGCGCGTGTAGCGGATGATGCCGCGTAGATCGGCTTCGGC
CTCAGCCGTGAGGATGTAGGCCGTCAAGCGCGATCCCCGCTGAGTTCTTCATCAAGAATTTCGCCGACGC
TCTTGGTGGACACCTTGCCGGCAAGCCCATCGTTGATGCGGTTCCCCAGCATGGTTTTCAGTTCCTGCCA
TGCCTGATCGGCATCAGCGTCACCGGGGAACAGACGTTCGAGGGCGTATTGCTTAATGGTCTTGCCCTGC
AAGGCGGCCAGGGCTTTCAGGCTCTGGTGCTGCTGGTCCGTCATGTCGATTGTCAGGCGGCTCATTGGAT
AACCTCCATAAAATACACGTAACCACATTAGCACATATGTGGGCGTGAGGCTACAGCGCGAGGCGCATTA
AGGTCGGGAAAATGCGCTAGGCGCATTTAAATTGCGTATTGCTGTAATGCGCCATGCCGGCTAGACTAGG
CCCAAATGGGTATACCCAATTTGACCAAGGGGGACGCGATGAGGGCGGCCAAGCACTACCGACAACTTCT
ATCCATCGACTTCAACATCGAGGCGCTGGCCTTCGTGCCTGGACCCGACGGCACACGCGGCCGGCGCATC
CACGTCCTGGGGCGCGAGGTCCGCGACCGGCCCGGCCTGGTCGAGTACCTTTCGCCGGCGTTCGGCTCGC
GGGTGGCGCTGGACGGCTACTGCAAGGCCAATTTCGATGCAGTGCTGCACCTGGCGTACCCCGATCATCA
GCAATGGGGCCACGCATGAAGCGCCGAAGCTACGCCATGCTGCGCGCCGCTGCCGCGCTGGCCGTCCTGG
TCGTTGCCTCGCCGGCATGGGCCGAGCTGCGCGGCGAGGTCGTGCGCATCATCGACGGCGACACCATCGA
CGTGCTGGTAGACAAGCAGCCGGTGCGCGTGCGCCTGGTGGACATTGACGCGCCGGAAAAGCGGCAAGCC
TTCGGCGAACGTGCGCGCCAGGCGCTGGCCGGCATGGTGTTCCGCCGGCACGTCCTGGTCGACGAGAAGG
ACACCGACCGTTACGGCCGCACGCTGGGCACCGTCTGGGTCAACATGGAGCTGGCCAGCCGGCCGCCGCA
GCCGCGCAACGTCAACGCCGCGATGGTTCACCAGGGCATGGCGTGGGCCTATCGCTTCCACGGCCGCGCG
GCCGACCCTGAAATGCTGCGGCTCGAACAGGAGGCGCGAGGCAAGCGCGTCGGCCTCTGGTCCGATCCGC
ACGCCGTCGAGCCGTGGAAATGGCGACGCGAGAGCAACAACCGGAGGGACGAAGGTTGAAGGTCGCCCGC
ATCTACCTGCGCGCCAGTACGGACGAGCAGAATCTTGAACGCCAGGAGAGCCTTGTAGCGGCCACGCGGG
CCGCCGGGTACTACGTCGCCGGCATCTACCGCGAGAAGGCGTCCGGCGCACGCGCCGACCGGCCCGAGCT
GCTGCGCATGATCGCGGACCTGCAACCTGGTGAAGTCGTCGTTGCGGAGAAGATCGACCGCATCAGCCGC
TTGCCGTTGGCCGAGGCCGAGCGCCTGGTTGCGTCGATCCGGGCCAAAGGGGCCAAGCTGGCCGTGCCTG
GCGTGGTGGACCTGTCGGAGCTGGCCGCCGAGGCGAACGGAGTGGCGAAAATCGTTCTGGAATCCGTCCA
GGACATGCTTTTGAAGCTCGCCTTGCAGATGGCCCGCGACGACTACGAGGATCGGCGCGAGCGTCAACGT
CAGGGTGTCCAGTTGGCGAAGGCCGCCGGCCGCTACACCGGCCGCAAACGTGACGCCGGCATGCACGACC
GCATCATCACGCTTCGCTCCGGCGGATCGAGCATTGCCAAGACGGCCAAGCTGGTCGGATGCAGCCCGAG
CCAGGTCAAACGAGTGTGGGCGGCCTGGAACGCGCAGCAGCAAAAATAAAGCCGGGCAGTGCCCGGCTTT
TCTCACCTTTTCGCGTCCCGCAGGGCCGCTGCGAGCGCCCTACCTAGATCCTCGCTTTCCCCCTCGGTGT
AGTCCGGCCAGGGCACGAAGGGCGCGGATGCGAACCTGTTGAGCAGGTCAGATCTAGGGCGGCGGATTTG
TCCTACTCAGGAGAGCGTTCACCGACAAACAACAGATAAAACGAAAGGCCCAGTCTTTCGACTGAGCCTT
TCGTTTTATTTGATGCCTGCCGAATTCGGATCCGGAGTGAGACCGCAGCTGGCACGACAGGTTTGCCGAC
TGGAAAGCGGGCAGTGAGCGCAACGCAATTAATGTGAGTTAGCTCACTCATTAGGCACCCCAGGCTTTAC
ACTTTATGCTTCCGGCTCGTATGTTGTGTGGAATTGTGAGCGGATAACAATTTCACACAGGAAACAGCTA
TGACCATGATTACGCCAAGCTTGCATGCCTGCAGGTCGACTCTAGAGGATCCCCGGGTACCGAGCTCGAA
TTCACTGGCCGTCGTTTTACAACGTCGTGACTGGGAAAACCCTGGCGTTACCCAACTTAATCGCCTTGCA
GCACATCCCCCTTTCGCCAGCTGGCGTAATAGCGAAGAGGCCCGCACCGATCGCCCTTCCCAACAGTTGC
GCAGCCTGAATGGCGAATGGCGCCTGATGCGGTATTTTCTCCTTACGCATCTGTGCGGTATTTCACACCG
CATATGGTGCACTCTCAGTACAATCTGCTCTGATGCCGCATAGTTAAGCCAGCCCCGACACCCGCCAACA
CCCGCTGACGCGCCCTGACGGGCTTGTCTGCTCCCGGCATCCGCTTACAGACAAGCTGTGACGGTCTCAC
GCTCTTGGACTCCTGTTGATAGATCCAGTAATGACCTCAGAACTCCATCTGGATTTGTTCAGAACGCTCG
GTTGCCGCCGGGCGTTTTTTATTGGTGAGAATCCAGGCAATTGACATAAGCCTGTTCGGTTCGTAAACTG
TAATGCAAGTAGCGTATGCGCTCACGCAACTGGTCCAGAACCTTGACCGAACGCAGCGGTGGTAACGGCG
CAGTGGCGGTTTTCATGGCTTGTTATGACTGTTTTTTTGTACAGCCTATGCCTCGGGCATCCAAGCAGCA
AGCGCGTTACGCCGTGGGTCGATGTTTGATGTTATGGAGCAGCAACGATGTTACGCAGCAGCAACGATGT
TACGCAGCAGGGCAGTCGCCCTAAAACAAAGTTAGGTGGCTCAAGTATGGGCATCATTCGCACATGTAGG
CTCGGCCCTGACCAAGTCAAATCCATGCGGGCTGCTCTTGATCTTTTCGGTCGTGAGTTCGGCGACGTAG
CCACCTACTCCCAACATCAGCCGGACTCCGATTACCTCGGGAACTTGCTCCGTAGTAAGACATTCATCGC
GCTTGCTGCCTTCGACCAAGAAGCGGTTGTTGGCGCTCTCGCGGCTTACGTTCTGCCCAAGTTTGAGCAG
CCGCGTAGTGAGATCTATATCTATGATCTCGCAGTCTCCGGAGAGCACCGGAGGCAGGGCATTGCCACCG
CGCTCATCAATCTCCTCAAGCATGAGGCCAACGCGCTTGGTGCTTATGTGATCTACGTGCAAGCAGATTA
CGGTGACGATCCCGCAGTGGCTCTCTATACAAAGTTGGGCATACGGGAAGAAGTGATGCACTTTGATATC
GACCCAAGTACCGCCACCTAACAATTCGTTCAAGCCGAGATCGGCTTCCCGGCCGCGGAGTTGTTCGGTA
AATTGACTACTTTTCCGCTGCATAACCCTGCTTCGGGGTCATTATAGCGATTTTTTCGGTATATCCATCC
TTTTTCGCACGATATACAGGATTTTGCCAAAGGGTTCGTGTAGACTTTCCTTGGTGTATCCAACGGCGTC
AGCCGGGCAGGATAGGTGAAGTAGGCCCACCCGCGAGCGGGTGTTCCTTCTTCACTGTCCCTTATTCGCA
CCTGGCGGTGCTCAACGGGAATCCTGCTCTGCGAGGCTGGCCGTAGGCCGGCCGCGATCAAGCAGGTGCG
ACAGACGTCATACTAGATATCAAGCGACTTCTCCTATCCCCTGGGAACACATCAATCTCACCGGAGAATA
TCGCTGGCCAAAGCCTTAGCGTAGGATTCCGCCCCTTCCCGCAAACGACCCCAAACAGGAAACGCAGCTG
AAACGGGAAGCTCAACACCCACTGACGCATGGGTTGTTCAGGCAGTACTTCATCAACCAGCAAGGCGGCA
CTTTCGGCCATCCGCCGCGCCCCACAGCTCGGGCAGAAACCGCGACGCTTACAGCTGAAAGCGACCAGGT
GCTCGGCGTGGCAAGACTCGCAGCGAACCCGTAGAAAGCCATGCTCCAGCCGCCCGCATTGGAGAAATTC
TTCAAATTCCCGTTGCACATAGCCCGGCAATTCCTTTCCCTGCTCTGCCATAAGCGCAGCGAATGCCGGG
TAATACTCGTCAACGATCTGATAGAGAAGGGTTTGCTCGGGTCGGTGGCTCTGGTAACGACCAGTATCCC
GATCCCGGCTGGCCGTCCTGGCCGCCACATGAGGCATGTTCCGCGTCCTTGCAATACTGTGTTTACATAC
AGTCTATCGCTTAGCGGAAAGTTCTTTTACCCTCAGCCGAAATGCCTGCCGTTGCTAGACATTGCCAGCC
AGTGCCCGTCACTCCCGTACTAACTGTCACGAACCCCTGCAATAACTGTCACGCCCCCCTGCAATAACTG
TCACGAACCCCTGCAATAACTGTCACGCCCCCAAACCTGCAAACCCAGCAGGGGCGGGGGCTGGCGGGGT
GTTGGAAAAATCCATCCATGATTATCTAAGAATAATCCACTAGGCGCGGTTATCAGCGCCCTTGTGGGGC
GCTGCTGCCCTTGCCCAATATGCCCGGCCAGAGGCCGGGTAGCTGGTCTATTCGCTGCGCTAGGCTACAC
ACCGCCCCACCGCTGCGCGGCAGGGGGAAAGGCGGGCAAAGCCCGCTAAACCCCACACCAAACCCCGCAG
AAATACGCTGGAGCGCTTTTAGCCGCTTTAGCGGCCTTTCCCCCTACCCGAAGGGTGGGGGCGCGTGTGC
AGCCCCGCAGGGCCTGTCTCGGTCGATCATTCAGCCCGGCTCATCCTTCTGGCGTGGCGGCAGACCGAAC
AAGGCGCGGTCGTGGTCGCGTTCAAGGTACGCATCCATTGCCGCCATGAGCCGATCCTCCGGCCACTCGC
TGCTGTTCACCTTGGCCAAAATCATGGCCCCCACCAGCACCCTGCGCCTTGTTTCGTTCTTGCGCTCTTG
CTGCTGTTCCCTTGCCCGCACCCGCTGAATTTCGGCATTGATTCGCGCTCGTTGTTCTTCGAGCTTGGCC
AGCCGATCCGCCGCCTTGTTGCTCCCCTTAACCATCTTGACACCCCATTGTTAATGTGCTGTCTCGTAGG
CTATCATGGAGGCACAGCGGCGGCAATCCCGACCCTACTTTGTAGGGGAGGGGCACTTACCGGTTTCTCT
TCGAGAAACTGGCCTAACGGCCACCCTTCGGGCGGTGCGCTCTCCGAGGGCCATTGCATGGAGCCGAAAA
GCAAAAGCAACAGCGAGGCAGCATGGCGATTTATCACCTTACGGCGAAAACCGGCAGCAGGTCGGGCGGC
CAATCGGCCAGGGCCAAGGCCGACTACATCCAGCGCGAAGGCAAGTATGCCCGCGACATGGATGAAGTCT
TGCACGCCGAATCCGGGCACATGCCGGAGTTCGTCGAGCGGCCCGCCGACTACTGGGATGCTGCCGACCT
GTATGAACGCGCCAATGGGCGGCTGTTCAAGGAGGTCGAATTTGCCCTGCCGGTCGAGCTGACCCTCGAC
CAGCAGAAGGCGCTGGCGTCCGAGTTCGCCCAGCACCTGACCGGTGCCGAGCGCCTGCCGTATACGCTGG
CCATCCATGCCGGTGGCGGCGAGAACCCGCACTGCCACCTGATGATCTCCGAGCGGATCAATGACGGCAT
CGAGCGGCCCGCCGCTCAGTGGTTCAAGCGGTACAACGGCAAGACCCCGGAGAAGGGCGGGGCACGGAAG
ACCGAAGCGCTCAAGCCCAAGGCATGGCTTGAGCAGACCCGCGAGGCATGGGCCGACCATGCCAACCGGG
CATTAGAGCGGGCTGGCCACGACGCCCGCATTGACCACAGAACACTTGAGGCGCAGGGCATCGAGCGCCT
GCCCGGTGTTCACCTGGGGCCGAACGTGGTGGAGATGGAAGGCCGGGGCATCCGCACCGACCGGGCAGAC
GTGGCCCTGAACATCGACACCGCCAACACCCAGATCATCGACTTACAGGAATACCGGGAGGCAATAGACC
ATGAACGCAATCGACAGAGTGAAGAAATCCAGAGGCATCAACGAGTTAGCGGAGCAGATCGAACCGCTGG
CCCAGAGCATGGCGACACTGGCCGACGAAGCCCGGCAGGTCATGAGCCAGACCCAGCAGGCCAGCGAGGC
GCAGGCGGCGGAGTGGCTGAAAGCCCAGCGCCAGACAGGGGCGGCATGGGTGGAGCTGGCCAAAGAGTTG
CGGGAGGTAGCCGCCGAGGTGAGCAGCGCCGCGCAGAGCGCCCGGAGCGCGTCGCGGGGGTGGCACTGGA
AGCTATGGCTAACCGTGATGCTGGCTTCCATGATGCCTACGGTGGTGCTGCTGATCGCATCGTTGCTCTT
GCTCGACCTGACGCCACTGACAACCGAGGACGGCTCGATCTGGCTGCGCTTGGTGGCCCGATGAAGAACG
ACAGGACTTTGCAGGCCATAGGCCGACAGCTCAAGGCCATGGGCTGTGAGCGCTTCGATATCGGCGTCAG
GGACGCCACCACCGGCCAGATGATGAACCGGGAATGGTCAGCCGCCGAAGTGCTCCAGAACACGCCATGG
CTCAAGCGGATGAATGCCCAGGGCAATGACGTGTATATCAGGCCCGCCGAGCAGGAGCGGCATGGTCTGG
TGCTGGTGGACGACCTCAGCGAGTTTGACCTGGATGACATGAAAGCCGAGGGCCGGGAGCCTGCCCTGGT
AGTGGAAACCAGCCCGAAGAACTATCAGGCATGGGTCAAGGTGGCCGACGCCGCAGGCGGTGAACTTCGG
GGGCAGATTGCCCGGACGCTGGCCAGCGAGTACGACGCCGACCCGGCCAGCGCCGACAGCCGCCACTATG
GCCGCTTGGCGAGCTTCACCAACCGCAAGGACAAGCACACCACCCGCGCCGGTTATCAGCCGTGGGTGCT
GCTGCGTGAATCCAAGGGCAAGACCGCCACCGCTGGCCCGGCGCTGGTGCAGCAGGCTGGCCAGCAGATC
GAGCAGGCCCAGCGGCAGCAGGAGAAGGCCCGCAGGCTGGCCAGCCTCGAACTGCCCGAGCGGCAGCTTA
GCCGCCACCGGCGCACGGCGCTGGACGAGTACCGCAGCGAGATGGCCGGGCTGGTCAAGCGCTTCGGTGA
TGACCTCAGCAAGTGCGACTTTATCGCCGCGCAGAAGCTGGCCAGCCGGGGCCGCAGTGCCGAGGAAACC
GGCAAGGCCATGGCCGAGGCCAGCCCAGCGCTGGCAGAGCGCAAGCCCGGCCACGAAGCGGATTACATCG
AGCGCACCGTCAGCAAGGTCATGGGTCTGCCCAGCGTCCAGCTTGCGCGGGCCGAGCTGGCACGGGCACC
GGCACCCCGCCAGCGAGGCATGGACAGGGGCGGGCCAGATTTCAGCATGTAGTGCTTGCGTTGGTACTCA
CGCCTGTTATACTATGAGTACTCACGCACAGAAGGGGGTTTTATGGAATACGAAAAAAGCGCTTCAGGGT
CGGTCTACCTGATCAAAAGTGACAAGGGCTATTGGTTGCCCGGTGGCTTTGGTTATACGTCAAACAAGGC
CGAGGCTGGCCGCTTTTCAGTCGCTGATATGGCCAGCCTTAACCTTGACGGCTGCACCTTGTCCTTGTTC
CGCGAAGACAAGCCTTTCGGCCCCGGCAAGTTTCTCGGTGACTGATATGAAAGACCAAAAGGACAAGCAG
ACCGGCGACCTGCTGGCCAGCCCTGACGCTGTACGCCAAGCGCGATATGCCGAGCGCATGAAGGCCAAAG
GGATGCGTCAGCGCAAGTTCTGGCTGACCGACGACGAATACGAGGCGCTGCGCGAGTGCCTGGAAGAACT
CAGAGCGGCGCAGGGCGGGGGTAGTGACCCCGCCAGCGCCTAACCACCAACTGCCTGCAAAGGAGGCAAT
CAATGGCTACCCATAAGCCTATCAATATTCTGGAGGCGTTCGCAGCAGCGCCGCCACCGCTGGACTACGT
TTTGCCCAACATGGTGGCCGGTACGGTCGGGGCGCTGGTGTCGCCCGGTGGTGCCGGTAAATCCATGCTG
GCCCTGCAACTGGCCGCACAGATTGCAGGCGGGCCGGATCTGCTGGAGGTGGGCGAACTGCCCACCGGCC
CGGTGATCTACCTGCCCGCCGAAGACCCGCCCACCGCCATTCATCACCGCCTGCACGCCCTTGGGGCGCA
CCTCAGCGCCGAGGAACGGCAAGCCGTGGCTGACGGCCTGCTGATCCAGCCGCTGATCGGCAGCCTGCCC
AACATCATGGCCCCGGAGTGGTTCGACGGCCTCAAGCGCGCCGCCGAGGGCCGCCGCCTGATGGTGCTGG
ACACGCTGCGCCGGTTCCACATCGAGGAAGAAAACGCCAGCGGCCCCATGGCCCAGGTCATCGGTCGCAT
GGAGGCCATCGCCGCCGATACCGGGTGCTCTATCGTGTTCCTGCACCATGCCAGCAAGGGCGCGGCCATG
ATGGGCGCAGGCGACCAGCAGCAGGCCAGCCGGGGCAGCTCGGTACTGGTCGATAACATCCGCTGGCAGT
CCTACCTGTCGAGCATGACCAGCGCCGAGGCCGAGGAATGGGGTGTGGACGACGACCAGCGCCGGTTCTT
CGTCCGCTTCGGTGTGAGCAAGGCCAACTATGGCGCACCGTTCGCTGATCGGTGGTTCAGGCGGCATGAC
GGCGGGGTGCTCAAGCCCGCCGTGCTGGAGAGGCAGCGCAAGAGCAAGGGGGTGCCCCGTGGTGAAGCCT
AAGAACAAGCACAGCCTCAGCCACGTCCGGCACGACCCGGCGCACTGTCTGGCCCCCGGCCTGTTCCGTG
CCCTCAAGCGGGGCGAGCGCAAGCGCAGCAAGCTGGACGTGACGTATGACTACGGTGACGGCAAGCGGAT
CGAGTTCAGCGGCCCGGAGCCGCTGGGCGCTGATGATCTGCGCATCCTGCAAGGGCTGGTGGCCATGGCT
GGGCCTAATGGCCTAGTGCTTGGCCCGGAACCCAAGACCGAAGGCGGACGGCAGCTCCGGCTGTTCCTGG
AACCCAAGTGGGAGGCCGTCACCGCTGATGCCATGGTGGTCAAAGGTAGCTATCGGGCGCTGGCAAAGGA
AATCGGGGCAGAGGTCGATAGTGGTGGGGCGCTCAAGCACATACAGGACTGCATCGAGCGCCTTTGGAAG
GTATCCATCATCGCCCAGAATGGCCGCAAGCGGCAGGGGTTTCGGCTGCTGTCGGAGTACGCCAGCGACG
AGGCGGACGGGCGCCTGTACGTGGCCCTGAACCCCTTGATCGCGCAGGCCGTCATGGGTGGCGGCCAGCA
TGTGCGCATCAGCATGGACGAGGTGCGGGCGCTGGACAGCGAAACCGCCCGCCTGCTGCACCAGCGGCTG
TGTGGCTGGATCGACCCCGGCAAAACCGGCAAGGCTTCCATAGATGCCTTGTGCGGCTATGTCTGGCCGT
CAGAGGCCAGTGGTTCGACCATGCGCAAGCGCCGCCAGCGGGTGCGCGAGGCGTTGCCGGAGCTGGTCGC
GCTGGGCTGGACGGTAACCGAGTTCGCGGCGGGCAAGTACGACATCACCCGGCCCAAGGCGGCAGGCTGA
CCCCCCCCACTCTATTGTAAACAAGACATTTTTATCTTTTATATTCAATGGCTTATTTTCCTGCTAA
